>Addgene plasmid #200897 | pSL2669 (pTnsABf_Vch) | addgene full sequence | sequence record 393064 | Addgene NGS Result
TTGCCCGGCGTCAATACGGGATAATACCGCGCCACATAGCAGAACTTTAAAAGTGCTCATCATTGGAAAA
CGTTCTTCGGGGCGAAAACTCTCAAGGATCTTACCGCTGTTGAGATCCAGTTCGATGTAACCCACTCGTG
CACCCAACTGATCTTCAGCATCTTTTACTTTCACCAGCGTTTCTGGGTGAGCAAAAACAGGAAGGCAAAA
TGCCGCAAAAAAGGGAATAAGGGCGACACGGAAATGTTGAATACTCATACTCTTCCTTTTTCATTATTAT
TGAAGCATTTATCAGGGTTATTGTCTCATGAGCGGATACATATTTGAATGTATTTAGAAAAATAAACAAA
TAGGGGTTCCGCGCACATTTCCCCGAAAAGTGCCACCTGACGTCGACGGATCGGGAGATCTCCCGATCCC
CTATGGTGCACTCTCAGTACAATCTGCTCTGATGCCGCATAGTTAAGCCAGTATCTGCTCCCTGCTTGTG
TGTTGGAGGTCGCTGAGTAGTGCGCGAGCAAAATTTAAGCTACAACAAGGCAAGGCTTGACCGACAATTG
CATGAAGAATCTGCTTAGGGTTAGGCGTTTTGCGCTGCTTCGCGATGTACGGGCCAGATATACGCGTTGA
CATTGATTATTGACTAGTTATTAATAGTAATCAATTACGGGGTCATTAGTTCATAGCCCATATATGGAGT
TCCGCGTTACATAACTTACGGTAAATGGCCCGCCTGGCTGACCGCCCAACGACCCCCGCCCATTGACGTC
AATAATGACGTATGTTCCCATAGTAACGCCAATAGGGACTTTCCATTGACGTCAATGGGTGGAGTATTTA
CGGTAAACTGCCCACTTGGCAGTACATCAAGTGTATCATATGCCAAGTACGCCCCCTATTGACGTCAATG
ACGGTAAATGGCCCGCCTGGCATTATGCCCAGTACATGACCTTATGGGACTTTCCTACTTGGCAGTACAT
CTACGTATTAGTCATCGCTATTACCATGGTGATGCGGTTTTGGCAGTACATCAATGGGCGTGGATAGCGG
TTTGACTCACGGGGATTTCCAAGTCTCCACCCCATTGACGTCAATGGGAGTTTGTTTTGGCACCAAAATC
AACGGGACTTTCCAAAATGTCGTAACAACTCCGCCCCATTGACGCAAATGGGCGGTAGGCGTGTACGGTG
GGAGGTCTATATAAGCAGAGCTCTCTGGCTAACTAGAGAACCCACTGCTTACTGGCTTATCGAAATTAAT
ACGACTCACTATAGGGAGACCCAGCCACCATGGCCACATCCCTGCCAACCCCCTCTGCCATCACCACAAG
CGCCCTGGAGTACGCCTTCCACACACCAGCAAGGAACCTGACCAAGTCCCGCGGCAAGAATATCCACAGA
TACGTGAGCGTGAAGATGAGCAAGAGGATCACAGTGGAGTCCACCCTGGAGTGCGACGCCTGTTACCACT
TCGATTTTGAGCCATCTATCGTGCGCTTCTGTGCCCAGCCCATCCGGTTTCTGTACTATCTGAACGGCCA
GAGCCACTCCTATGTGCCTGACTTCCTGGTGCAGTTTGATACCAACGAGTTCGTGCTGTACGAGGTGAAA
AGCGCCTATGCCAAGAATAAGCCAGACTTTGATGTGGAGTGGGAGGCCAAGGTGAAGGCAGCAACAGAGC
TGGGCCTGGAGCTGGAGCTGGTGGAGGAGTCCGACATCCGCGATACCGTGGTGCTGAACAATCTGAAGCG
CATGCACCGCTACGCCTCCAAGGACGAGCTGAACAATGTGCACAACTCTCTGCTGAAGATCATCAAGTAT
AATGGAGCACAGTCCGCCAGGTGCCTGGGAGAGCAGCTGGGCCTGAAGGGAAGGACAGTGCTGCCAATCC
TGTGCGATCTGCTGTCTAGGTGTCTGCTGGACACCCGCCTGGATAAGCCCCTGTCCCTGGAGTCTCGGTT
CGAGCTGGCAAGCTACGGAGGCAGCGGCTCCGGAAAACGGACAGCCGACGGAAGCGAGTTCGAGTCACCA
AAGAAGAAGCGGAAAGTCGGATCCGGCTCTGGAGGCGCCAAGAAGGGCTTCAGCTCCTTTCACCGCAAGG
CCGTGTCTAGCCAGGACACCCTGGAGAGCATCGAGCTGGTGTCCTCTGCCAACTGCCTGGAGAGCGTGAC
ATACCAGGACATCTCCGCCTTCCCTGAAACCATCGCCGTGGAGATCAATTTCAGACTGAGCATCCTGAGA
TTTCTGGCCAGGAAGTGTGAGACAATCGTGGCCAAGTCCATCGAGCCTCACCGGGTGGAGCTGCAACAGA
ACTATAGCCGGAAGATCCCAAGCGCCATCACCATCTACCGCTGGTGGCTGGCCTTTCGGAAAAGCGACTA
TAATCCAATCTCCCTGGCCCCCAACATCAAGGATAGAGGCAATAGGGAGACAAAGGTGTCCACCGTGGTG
GACTCTATCATGGAGCAGGCAGTGGAGCGCGTGATCAGCGGACGGAAGGTGAACGTGAGTTCCGCCTATA
AGAGAGTGCGGAGAAAGGTGAGGCAGTACAATCTGACCCACGGCACAAAGTACACCTATCCCAAGTACGA
GTCCGTGAGAAAGAGGGTGAAGAAGAAAACCCCTTTCGAGCTGCTGGCAGCAGGCAAGGGAGAGAGGGTG
GCCAAGCGGGAGTTTAGGCGCATGGGCAAGAAGATCCTGACATCTAGCGTGCTGGAGCGGGTGGAGATCG
ACCACACCGTGGTGGATCTGTTCGCCGTGCACGAGGAGTATAGAATCCCTCTGGGCAGGCCCTGGCTGAC
CCAGCTGGTGGACTGCTACTCTAAGGCCGTGATCGGCTTCTATCTGGGCTTTGAGCCCCCTAGCTACGTG
TCTGTGAGCCTGGCCCTGAAGAACGCCATCCAGAGAAAGGACGATCTGATCTCCTCTTATGAGAGCATCG
AGAACGAGTGGCTGTGCTACGGCATCCCAGACCTGCTGGTGACAGATAATGGCAAGGAGTTCCTGAGCAA
GGCCTTTGACCAGGCCTGTGAGTCCCTGCTGATCAACGTGCACCAGAATAAGGTGGAGACACCCGATAAT
AAGCCTCACGTCGAGAGGAACTACGGCACAATCAATACCAGCCTGCTGGACGATCTGCCCGGCAAGTCCT
TCTCTCAGTACCTCCAGAGGGAGGGATATGACTCCGTGGGAGAGGCCACCCTGACACTGAACGAGATCAG
AGAGATCTATCTGATCTGGCTGGTGGATATTTACCACAAGAAGCCCAATCAGCGCGGCACCAACTGCCCT
AATGTGGCCTGGAAGAAGGGCTGTCAGGAGTGGGAGCCTGAAGAGTTTAGCGGCTCCAAGGACGAGCTGG
ATTTCAAGTTTGCCATCGTGGACTACAAGCAGCTGACAAAAGTGGGCATCACCGTGTACAAGGAGCTGTC
TTATAGCAACGATAGGCTGGCAGAGTACAGGGGCAAGAAGGGAAACCACAAGGTGCAGTTCAAGTATAAT
CCAGAGTGTATGGCCGTGATCTGGGTGCTGGACGAGGATATGAACGAGTACTTTACAGTGAATGCCATCG
ATTACGAGTATGCCTCTCGGGTGAGCCTGTGGCAGCACAAGTACAACATGAAGTATCAGGCCGAGCTGAA
TAGCGCCGAGTATGACGAGGATAAGGAGATCGACGCCGAGATCAAGATCGAGGAGATCGCCGATAGATCC
ATCGTGAAAACCAACAAGATCAGGGCACGGAGAAGGGGAGCAAGACACCAGGAGAACTCTGCCAGGGCCA
AGTCCATCTCTAACGCCAATCCTGCCTCTATCCAGAAGCACGAGGACGAGATCGTGAGCGCCGATAACGA
CGATTGGGACATCGATTACGTGTAACTGCAGATATCCATCACACTGGCGGCCGCTCGAGCATGCATCTAG
AGGGCCCTATTCTATAGTGTCACCTAAATGCTAGAGCTCGCTGATCAGCCTCGACTGTGCCTTCTAGTTG
CCAGCCATCTGTTGTTTGCCCCTCCCCCGTGCCTTCCTTGACCCTGGAAGGTGCCACTCCCACTGTCCTT
TCCTAATAAAATGAGGAAATTGCATCGCATTGTCTGAGTAGGTGTCATTCTATTCTGGGGGGTGGGGTGG
GGCAGGACAGCAAGGGGGAGGATTGGGAAGACAATAGCAGGCATGCTGGGGATGCGGTGGGCTCTATGGC
TTCTGAGGCGGAAAGAACCAGCTGGGGCTCTAGGGGGTATCCCC
[124 nt withheld, positions 4245-4368]
C
[91 nt withheld, positions 4370-4460]
A
[49 nt withheld, positions 4462-4510]
CCTTTGACGTTGGAGTCCACGTTCTTT
[37 nt withheld, positions 4538-4574]
ACCCTATCTCGGTCTATTCTTTTGATTTATAAGGGATTTTGCCGATTTCGGCCTATTGGTTAAAAAATGA
GCTGATTTAACAAAAATTTAACGCGAATTAATTCTGTGGAATGTGTGTCAGTTAGGGTGTGGAAAGTCCC
CAGGCTCCCCAGCAGGCAGAAGTATGCAAAGCATGCATCTCAATTAGTCAGCAACCAGGTGTGGAAAGTC
CCCAGGCTCCCCAGCAGGCAGAAGTATGCAAAGCATGCATCTCAATTAGTCAGCAACCATAGTCCCGCCC
CTAACTCCGCCCATCCCGCCCCTAACTCCGCCCAGTTCCGCCCATTCTCCGCCCCATGGCTGACTAATTT
TTTTTATTTATGCAGAGGCCGAGGCCGCCTCTGCCTCTGAGCTATTCCAGAAGTAGTGAGGAGGCTTTTT
TGGAGGCCTAGGCTTTTGCAAAAAGCTCCCGGGAGCTTGTATATCCATTTTCGGATCTGATCAAGAGACA
GGATGAGGATCGTTTCGCATGATTGAACAAGATGGATTGCACGCAGGTTCTCCGGCCGCTTGGGTGGAGA
GGCTATTCGGCTATGACTGGGCACAACAGACAATCGGCTGCTCTGATGCCGCCGTGTTCCGGCTGTCAGC
GCAGGGGCGCCCGGTTCTTTTTGTCAAGACCGACCTGTCCGGTGCCCTGAATGAACTGCAGGACGAGGCA
GCGCGGCTATCGTGGCTGGCCACGACGGGCGTTCCTTGCGCAGCTGTGCTCGACGTTGTCACTGAAGCGG
GAAGGGACTGGCTGCTATTGGGCGAAGTGCCGGGGCAGGATCTCCTGTCATCTCACCTTGCTCCTGCCGA
GAAAGTATCCATCATGGCTGATGCAATGCGGCGGCTGCATACGCTTGATCCGGCTACCTGCCCATTCGAC
CACCAAGCGAAACATCGCATCGAGCGAGCACGTACTCGGATGGAAGCCGGTCTTGTCGATCAGGATGATC
TGGACGAAGAGCATCAGGGGCTCGCGCCAGCCGAACTGTTCGCCAGGCTCAAGGCGCGCATGCCCGACGG
CGAGGATCTCGTCGTGACCCATGGCGATGCCTGCTTGCCGAATATCATGGTGGAAAATGGCCGCTTTTCT
GGATTCATCGACTGTGGCCGGCTGGGTGTGGCGGACCGCTATCAGGACATAGCGTTGGCTACCCGTGATA
TTGCTGAAGAGCTTGGCGGCGAATGGGCTGACCGCTTCCTCGTGCTTTACGGTATCGCCGCTCCCGATTC
GCAGCGCATCGCCTTCTATCGCCTTCTTGACGAGTTCTTCTGAGCGGGACTCTGGGGTTCGAAATGACCG
ACCAAGCGACGCCCAACCTGCCATCACGAGATTTCGATTCCACCGCCGCCTTCTATGAAAGGTTGGGCTT
CGGAATCGTTTTCCGGGACGCCGGCTGGATGATCCTCCAGCGCGGGGATCTCATGCTGGAGTTCTTCGCC
CACCCCAACTTGTTTATTGCAGCTTATAATGGTTACAAATAAAGCAATAGCATCACAAATTTCACAAATA
AAGCATTTTTTTCACTGCATTCTAGTTGTGGTTTGTCCAAACTCATCAATGTATCTTATCATGTCTGTAT
ACCGTCGACCTCTAGCTAGAGCTTGGCGTAATCATGGTCATAGCTGTTTCCTGTGTGAAATTGTTATCCG
CTCACAATTCCACACAACATACGAGCCGGAAGCATAAAGTGTAAAGCCTGGGGTGCCTAATGAGTGAGCT
AACTCACATTAATTGCGTTGCGCTCACTGCCCGCTTTCCAGTCGGGAAACCTGTCGTGCCAGCTGCATTA
ATGAATCGGCCAACGCGCGGGGAGAGGCGGTTTGCGTATTGGGCGCTCTTCCGCTTCCTCGCTCACTGAC
TCGCTGCGCTCGGTCGTTCGGCTGCGGCGAGCGGTATCAGCTCACTCAAAGGCGGTAATACGGTTATCCA
CAGAATCAGGGGATAACGCAGGAAAGAACATGTGAGCAAAAGGCCAGCAAAAGGCCAGGAACCGTAAAAA
GGCCGCGTTGCTGGCGTTTTTCCATAGGCTCCGCCCCCCTGACGAGCATCACAAAAATCGACGCTCAAGT
CAGAGGTGGCGAAACCCGACAGGACTATAAAGATACCAGGCGTTTCCCCCTGGAAGCTCCCTCGTGCGCT
CTCCTGTTCCGACCCTGCCGCTTACCGGATACCTGTCCGCCTTTCTCCCTTCGGGAAGCGTGGCGCTTTC
TCATAGCTCACGCTGTAGGTATCTCAGTTCGGTGTAGGTCGTTCGCTCCAAGCTGGGCTGTGTGCACGAA
CCCCCCGTTCAGCCCGACCGCTGCGCCTTATCCGGTAACTATCGTCTTGAGTCCAACCCGGTAAGACACG
ACTTATCGCCACTGGCAGCAGCCACTGGTAACAGGATTAGCAGAGCGAGGTATGTAGGCGGTGCTACAGA
GTTCTTGAAGTGGTGGCCTAACTACGGCTACACTAGAAGAACAGTATTTGGTATCTGCGCTCTGCTGAAG
CCAGTTACCTTCGGAAAAAGAGTTGGTAGCTCTTGATCCGGCAAACAAACCACCGCTGGTAGCGGTGGTT
TTTTTGTTTGCAAGCAGCAGATTACGCGCAGAAAAAAAGGATCTCAAGAAGATCCTTTGATCTTTTCTAC
GGGGTCTGACGCTCAGTGGAACGAAAACTCACGTTAAGGGATTTTGGTCATGAGATTATCAAAAAGGATC
TTCACCTAGATCCTTTTAAATTAAAAATGAAGTTTTAAATCAATCTAAAGTATATATGAGTAAACTTGGT
CTGACAGTTACCAATGCTTAATCAGTGAGGCACCTATCTCAGCGATCTGTCTATTTCGTTCATCCATAGT
TGCCTGACTCCCCGTCGTGTAGATAACTACGATACGGGAGGGCTTACCATCTGGCCCCAGTGCTGCAATG
ATACCGCGAGACCCACGCTCACCGGCTCCAGATTTATCAGCAATAAACCAGCCAGCCGGAAGGGCCGAGC
GCAGAAGTGGTCCTGCAACTTTATCCGCCTCCATCCAGTCTATTAATTGTTGCCGGGAAGCTAGAGTAAG
TAGTTCGCCAGTTAATAGTTTGCGCAACGTTGTTGCCATTGCTACAGGCATCGTGGTGTCACGCTCGTCG
TTTGGTATGGCTTCATTCAGCTCCGGTTCCCAACGATCAAGGCGAGTTACATGATCCCCCATGTTGTGCA
AAAAAGCGGTTAGCTCCTTCGGTCCTCCGATCGTTGTCAGAAGTAAGTTGGCCGCAGTGTTATCACTCAT
GGTTATGGCAGCACTGCATAATTCTCTTACTGTCATGCCATCCGTAAGATGCTTTTCTGTGACTGGTGAG
TACTCAACCAAGTCATTCTGAGAATAGTGTATGCGGCGACCGAGTTGCTC
Features (pLannotate 1.2.2; 20 found; start..end, strand, type, name):
    259..363     -  promoter       AmpR promoter: bla
    422..474     -  misc_feature   bom (fragment): basis of mobility region from pBR322
    629..1008    +  enhancer       CMV enhancer: human cytomegalovirus immediate early enhancer
   1009..1212    +  promoter       CMV promoter: human cytomegalovirus (CMV) immediate early promoter
   1208..1241    +  LTR            5' LTR (truncated) (fragment): truncated 5' long terminal repeat (LTR) from HIV-1
   1257..1275    +  promoter       T7 promoter: promoter for bacteriophage T7 RNA polymerase
   3931..3949    -  promoter       SP6 promoter: promoter for bacteriophage SP6 RNA polymerase
   3975..4199    +  polyA_signal   bGH poly(A) signal: bovine growth hormone polyadenylation signal
   4203..4224    +  promoter       SV40 promoter (fragment): SV40 enhancer and early promoter
   4245..4673    +  rep_origin     f1 ori (sequence partly withheld): f1 bacteriophage origin of replication; arrow indicates direction of (+) strand synthesis
   4687..5016    +  promoter       SV40 promoter: SV40 enhancer and early promoter
   5083..5874    +  CDS            neo: KKA2_KLEPN - Also known as kan, nptII. Experimental evidence at protein level: Swiss-Prot protein existence level 1. Resistance to kanamycin, neomycin, paromomycin, ribostamycin, butirosin and gentamicin B. From Klebsiella pneumoniae.
   5898..6056    +  CDS            ble (fragment): BLE_KLEPN - Experimental evidence at protein level: Swiss-Prot protein existence level 1. Binding protein with a strong affinity to the bleomycin family of antibiotics. Binds to CL990; an antimitotic-antibiotic compound. From Klebsiella pneumoniae.
   6051..6172    +  polyA_signal   SV40 poly(A) signal: SV40 polyadenylation signal
   6245..6261    -  protein_bind   lac operator: The lac repressor binds to the lac operator to inhibit transcription in E. coli. This inhibition can be relieved by adding lactose or isopropyl-β-D-thiogalactopyranoside (IPTG). lac repressor encoded by lacI
   6269..6299    -  promoter       lac promoter: promoter for the E. coli lac operon
   6314..6335    -  protein_bind   CAP binding site: CAP binding activates transcription in the presence of cAMP. E. coli catabolite activator protein
   6348..6440    -  CDS            lacI (fragment): lac repressor; lacI; The lac repressor binds to the lac operator to inhibit transcription in E. coli. This inhibition can be relieved by adding lactose or isopropyl-β-D-thiogalactopyranoside (IPTG).
   6623..7211    -  rep_origin     ori: high-copy-number ColE1/pMB1/pBR322/pUC origin of replication
   7382..258     -  CDS            AmpR (across the origin): β-lactamase; bla; confers resistance to ampicillin, carbenicillin, and related antibiotics
