[The description below was written by a language model from this plasmid's Addgene catalogue record and pLannotate feature annotations shown in this document.]
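Description:
pSL2669 (pTnsABf_Vch) is a 7,984 nt mammalian expression plasmid built on the pcDNA3.1 backbone. It carries a human codon-optimized fusion of the Vibrio cholerae transposase proteins TnsA and TnsB. In E. coli it is maintained at high copy from a ColE1/pUC-type origin and selected with ampicillin through the β-lactamase gene and its bla promoter. An f1 origin is also present, along with small lac promoter/operator remnants typical of this vector family.

The payload is driven by the human cytomegalovirus immediate-early enhancer and promoter and terminated by the bovine growth hormone polyadenylation signal. The annotation software did not label the insert itself. However, the unannotated stretch between the T7 promoter just downstream of CMV and the reverse-oriented SP6 promoter just upstream of the bGH signal is where the VchTnsA-TnsB coding sequence would sit. According to the record, a nuclear localization signal lies internally between the TnsA and TnsB portions, which would direct the bacterial fusion protein to the nucleus of human cells. The short "HIV-1 LTR" and "SV40 promoter fragment" hits are probably incidental matches rather than functional elements. A separate SV40 early promoter drives the neomycin phosphotransferase gene, followed by an SV40 polyadenylation signal, which allows G418-type selection in mammalian cells.

TnsA and TnsB form the transposase component of Tn7-like CRISPR-associated transposons. The plasmid comes from work on RNA-guided DNA integration in human cells without double-strand breaks. It therefore serves as the TnsAB expression component, presumably used together with the other parts of that system, which are not on this construct.
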