Addgene plasmid #200897: pSL2669 (pTnsABf_Vch)
Purpose: Expresses human codon-optimized V. cholerae TnsA-TnsB fusion from a CMV promoter.
Depositing lab: Samuel H. Sternberg. Depositing organization: Columbia University. Publication: Targeted DNA integration in human cells without double-strand breaks using CRISPR-associated transposases. Lampe GD, King RT, Halpin-Healy TS, Klompe SE, Hogan MI, Vo PLH, Tang S, Chavez A, Sternberg SH. Nat Biotechnol. 2023 Mar 29. doi: 10.1038/s41587-023-01748-1. PubMed 36991112.
Backbone
  Vector backbone: pcDNA3.1
  Vector type: Mammalian Expression
Growth in bacteria
  Bacterial resistance: Ampicillin, 100 μg/mL
  Growth temperature: 37°C
  Growth strain: DH5alpha
  Copy number: High Copy
Gene/Insert
  Gene/Insert name: VchTnsA-TnsB
  Species: Vibrio cholerae
  Tag / fusion protein: Internal NLS between TnsA-TnsB fusion (N terminal on insert)
  Cloning method: Gibson Cloning
Terms and licenses: Academic/Nonprofit Terms; Industry Terms: Not Available to Industry
How to cite: pSL2669 (pTnsABf_Vch) was a gift from Samuel H. Sternberg (Addgene plasmid # 200897 ; http://n2t.net/addgene:200897 ; RRID:Addgene_200897)
